>Addgene plasmid #101470 | pDONR221-ZNF808 | addgene full sequence | sequence record 364339 | Addgene NGS Result
CAAATAATGATTTTATTTTGACTGATAGTGACCTGTTCGTTGCAACAAATTGATGAGCAATGCTTTTTTA
TAATGCCAACTTTGTACAAAAAAGTTGGCATGCTGAGAGAGGAGGCCGCTCAGAAGAGAAAGGGCAAGGA
GAGCGGCATGGCCCTGCCCCAGGGCAGACTGACTTTCAGAGACGTGGCTATCGAATTCAGCCTGGCCGAG
TGGAAGTTCCTGAACCCCGCCCAGAGAGCCCTGTACAGAGAGGTGATGCTGGAAAACTACAGAAACCTGG
AGGCCGTGGACATCAGCAGCAAGCACATGATGAAAGAGGTGCTGAGCACCGGCCAGGGCAACAGGGAGGT
GATACATACCGGCACCCTGCAGAGGCACCAGAGCTACCACATCGGCGACTTCTGCTTCCAGGAGATCGAG
AAGGAGATCCACAACATCGAGTTCCAGTGCCAGGAGGACGAGAGGAACGGCCACGAGGCCCCTACCACCA
AGATCAAGAAACTGACCGGCTCTACAGACCAGCACGACCACAGACACGCCGGCAACAAGCCTATCAAGGA
CCAGCTGGGCAGCAGCTTCTACAGCCACCTCCCCGAGCTGCACATCTTCCAGATCAAGGGCGAGATCGCC
AATCAGCTGGAGAAGTCCACCAGCGACGCCAGCAGCGTGAGCACCAGCCAGAGAATCTCCTGCAGACCCC
AGATCCATATCTCCAACAACTACGGAAACAACCCCCTGAACAGTAGCCTGCTCCCCCAGAAGCAGGAGGT
GCACATGAGAGAGAAGAGCTTCCCCTGCAACGAGTCCGGCAAGGCATTTAACTGCAGCTCCCTGCTGAGA
AAGCACCAGATCCCCCACCTGGGCGACAAGCAGTACAAGTGCGATGTGTGTGGAAAGCTGTTCAACCACA
AACAGTACCTGGCTTGCCATAGAAGATGTCACACTGGGGAAAAGCCCTACAAATGCAAGGAGTGTGGCAA
GTCCTTCAGCTACAAGTCCAGCCTGACCTGCCACCACAGGCTGCACACCGGCGTGAAGCCATACAAGTGC
AACGAGTGCGGCAAGGTCTTTAGACAGAACTCCGCCCTGGTGATCCATAAAGCCATCCATACCGGGGAGA
AACCTTATAAGTGTAATGAATGCGGGAAAGCTTTTAACCAACAGTCCCACCTGAGCAGACACCAGAGGCT
GCATACAGGCGTTAAGCCTTATAAATGTAAGATCTGCGAAAAGGCCTTTGCCTGCCACTCCTATCTGGCC
AACCACACACGGATCCATTCTGGCGAAAAGACCTACAAGTGCAACGAATGTGGGAAAGCCTTTAACCACC
AGTCCTCCCTGGCTAGGCACCACATCCTGCATACCGGTGAAAAACCATATAAATGTGAGGAGTGCGACAA
GGTTTTCTCCCAGAAGTCTACCCTGGAAAGACACAAGAGAATCCACACTGGTGAGAAGCCATATAAGTGC
AAAGTGTGCGATACAGCCTTCACCTGTAACAGCCAGCTCGCTAGACACAGAAGAATTCATACCGGAGAAA
AAACCTACAAATGCAACGAGTGCAGAAAGACTTTCTCTAGAAGGTCAAGCCTGCTGTGCCATAGGAGACT
GCACAGCGGCGAAAAACCTTACAAATGCAACCAATGTGGCAACACATTCAGACACAGGGCCTCTCTCGTG
TACCACAGAAGGCTTCACACCCTCGAGAAATCCTACAAATGCACCGTGTGCAACAAGGTGTTCATGAGAA
ACAGCGTGCTGGCCGTGCACACCCGGATCCACACCGCTAAGAAACCATACAAATGTAACGAATGCGGAAA
GGCCTTCAACCAGCAGAGCCACTTGTCCAGGCACAGGAGGCTCCACACAGGAGAGAAGCCCTATAAGTGC
GAAGCCTGCGATAAAGTGTTCGGCCAGAAGAGCGCCCTGGAGAGCCACAAGAGGATTCACACCGGAGAGA
AACCATACCGCTGCCAGGTGTGCGACACAGCATTCACCTGGAACAGTCAGCTGGCCCGGCACACAAGGAT
CCATACTGGCGAGAAAACTTACAAGTGCAATGAGTGCGGGAAGACCTTTAGCTACAAATCTAGCCTGGTC
TGGCACAGACGCCTGCACGGCGGGGAAAAAAGTTACAAGTGCAAGGTGTGTGACAAGGCTTTCGTGTGCA
GAAGCTACGTGGCCAAGCACACCAGAATCCATTCCGGCATGAAACCCTATAAATGCAATGAATGTAGCAA
GACCTTCAGCAACAGGAGCAGCCTGGTGTGTCACCGGCGCATCCATAGCGGTGAGAAACCGTATAAATGT
TCCGAGTGCTCCAAGACATTCAGCCAGAAGGCCACCCTGCTCTGCCACAGACGACTGCACTCTGGAGAAA
AGCCTTACAAGTGTAACGACTGCGGCAACACCTTCAGACATTGGAGCTCCCTGGTGTATCACAGGCGCCT
TCACACAGGGGAAAAGAGCTATAAGTGCACCGTCTGTGACAAAGCATTCGTGAGGAACAGCTACCTGGCC
AGACACATCAGAATACACACCGCCGAGAAACCCTACAAATGTAATGAGTGTGGGAAGGCATTCAACGAGC
AGTCCCATCTGAGCAGGCATCACCGCATCCACACGGGCGAGAAGCCGTACAAATGCGAGGCCTGCGACAA
AGTGTTTAGCAGGAAGAGCCACCTGAAGAGACACCGGATCATTCATACTGGTGAAAAGCCGTATAAGTGC
AACGAGTGTGGTAAAGCCTTCAGCGACAGAAGCACCCTGATCCACCACCAGGCCATCCACGGCATCGGCA
AGTTCGACTACCCAACTTTCTTGTACAAAGTTGGCATTATAAGAAAGCATTGCTTATCAATTTGTTGCAA
CGAACAGGTCACTATCAGTCAAAATAAAATCATTATTTGCCATCCAGCTGATATCCCCTATAGTGAGTCG
TATTACATGGTCATAGCTGTTTCTTGGCAGCTCTGGCCCGTGTCTCAAAATCTCTGATGTTACATTGCAC
AAGATAAAAATATATCATCATGAACAATAAAACTGTCTGCTTACATAAACAGTAATACAAGGGGTGTTAT
GAGCCATATTCAACGGGAAACGTCGAGGCCGCGATTAAATTCCAACATGGATGCTGATTTATATGGGTAT
AAATGGGCTCGCGATAATGTCGGGCAATCAGGTGCGACAATCTATCGCTTGTATGGGAAGCCCGATGCGC
CAGAGTTGTTTCTGAAACATGGCAAAGGTAGCGTTGCCAATGATGTTACAGATGAGATGGTCAGACTAAA
CTGGCTGACGGAATTTATGCCTCTTCCGACCATCAAGCATTTTATCCGTACTCCTGATGATGCATGGTTA
CTCACCACTGCGATCCCCGGAAAAACAGCATTCCAGGTATTAGAAGAATATCCTGATTCAGGTGAAAATA
TTGTTGATGCGCTGGCAGTGTTCCTGCGCCGGTTGCATTCGATTCCTGTTTGTAATTGTCCTTTTAACAG
CGATCGCGTATTTCGTCTCGCTCAGGCGCAATCACGAATGAATAACGGTTTGGTTGATGCGAGTGATTTT
GATGACGAGCGTAATGGCTGGCCTGTTGAACAAGTCTGGAAAGAAATGCATAAACTTTTGCCATTCTCAC
CGGATTCAGTCGTCACTCATGGTGATTTCTCACTTGATAACCTTATTTTTGACGAGGGGAAATTAATAGG
TTGTATTGATGTTGGACGAGTCGGAATCGCAGACCGATACCAGGATCTTGCCATCCTATGGAACTGCCTC
GGTGAGTTTTCTCCTTCATTACAGAAACGGCTTTTTCAAAAATATGGTATTGATAATCCTGATATGAATA
AATTGCAGTTTCATTTGATGCTCGATGAGTTTTTCTAATCAGAATTGGTTAATTGGTTGTAACACTGGCA
GAGCATTACGCTGACTTGACGGGACGGCGCAAGCTCATGACCAAAATCCCTTAACGTGAGTTACGCGTCG
TTCCACTGAGCGTCAGACCCCGTAGAAAAGATCAAAGGATCTTCTTGAGATCCTTTTTTTCTGCGCGTAA
TCTGCTGCTTGCAAACAAAAAAACCACCGCTACCAGCGGTGGTTTGTTTGCCGGATCAAGAGCTACCAAC
TCTTTTTCCGAAGGTAACTGGCTTCAGCAGAGCGCAGATACCAAATACTGTTCTTCTAGTGTAGCCGTAG
TTAGGCCACCACTTCAAGAACTCTGTAGCACCGCCTACATACCTCGCTCTGCTAATCCTGTTACCAGTGG
CTGCTGCCAGTGGCGATAAGTCGTGTCTTACCGGGTTGGACTCAAGACGATAGTTACCGGATAAGGCGCA
GCGGTCGGGCTGAACGGGGGGTTCGTGCACACAGCCCAGCTTGGAGCGAACGACCTACACCGAACTGAGA
TACCTACAGCGTGAGCTATGAGAAAGCGCCACGCTTCCCGAAGGGAGAAAGGCGGACAGGTATCCGGTAA
GCGGCAGGGTCGGAACAGGAGAGCGCACGAGGGAGCTTCCAGGGGGAAACGCCTGGTATCTTTATAGTCC
TGTCGGGTTTCGCCACCTCTGACTTGAGCGTCGATTTTTGTGATGCTCGTCAGGGGGGCGGAGCCTATGG
AAAAACGCCAGCAACGCGGCCTTTTTACGGTTCCTGGCCTTTTGCTGGCCTTTTGCTCACATGTTCTTTC
CTGCGTTATCCCCTGATTCTGTGGATAACCGTATTACCGCCTTTGAGTGAGCTGATACCGCTCGCCGCAG
CCGAACGACCGAGCGCAGCGAGTCAGTGAGCGAGGAAGCGGAAGAGCGCCCAATACGCAAACCGCCTCTC
CCCGCGCGTTGGCCGATTCATTAATGCAGCTGGCACGACAGGTTTCCCGACTGGAAAGCGGGCAGTGAGC
GCAACGCAATTAATACGCGTACCGCTAGCCAGGAAGAGTTTGTAGAAACGCAAAAAGGCCATCCGTCAGG
ATGGCCTTCTGCTTAGTTTGATGCCTGGCAGTTTATGGCGGGCGTCCTGCCCGCCACCCTCCGGGCCGTT
GCTTCACAACGTTCAAATCCGCTCCCGGCGGATTTGTCCTACTCAGGAGAGCGTTCACCGACAAACAACA
GATAAAACGAAAGGCCCAGTCTTCCGACTGAGCCTTTCGTTTTATTTGATGCCTGGCAGTTCCCTACTCT
CGCGTTAACGCTAGCATGGATGTTTTCCCAGTCACGACGTTGTAAAACGACGGCCAGTCTTAAGCTCGGG
CCC
Features (pLannotate 1.2.2; 11 found; start..end, strand, type, name):
      2..97      +  protein_bind   attL3: mutant version of attL; recombination site for the Gateway® LR reaction LR Clonase™
    100..828     +  CDS            ZNF611 (fragment): ZN611_HUMAN - Experimental evidence at protein level: Swiss-Prot protein existence level 1. May be involved in transcriptional regulation. From Homo sapiens (Human).
   2513..2529    +  CDS            CCR5TC (fragment): zinc-finger domain from the CCR5-224 (+) zinc-finger nuclease that recognizes the left half-site target sequence in the human CCR5 gene (Perez et al., 2008; Gross et al., 2013)
   2810..2909    -  protein_bind   attL2: mutant version of attL; recombination site for the Gateway® LR reaction LR Clonase™
   2927..2945    -  promoter       T7 promoter: promoter for bacteriophage T7 RNA polymerase
   3079..3888    +  CDS            KanR: aminoglycoside phosphotransferase; aph(3')-Ia; confers resistance to kanamycin in bacteria or G418 (Geneticin®) in eukaryotes
   4035..4623    +  rep_origin     ori: high-copy-number ColE1/pMB1/pBR322/pUC origin of replication
   4806..4898    +  CDS            lacI (fragment): lac repressor; lacI; The lac repressor binds to the lac operator to inhibit transcription in E. coli. This inhibition can be relieved by adding lactose or isopropyl-β-D-thiogalactopyranoside (IPTG).
   4953..4980    -  terminator     rrnB T2 terminator: transcription terminator T2 from the E. coli rrnB gene
   5112..5155    +  terminator     rrnB T1 terminator: Escherichia coli rrnB; transcription terminator T1 from the E. coli rrnB gene
   5202..5238    -  CDS            lacZα (fragment): LacZα fragment of β-galactosidase; lacZ fragment
