[The description below was written by a language model from this plasmid's Addgene catalogue record and pLannotate feature annotations shown in this document.]
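Description:
pDONR221-ZNF808 is a Gateway entry clone built on the Invitrogen pDONR221 backbone, carrying the human zinc-finger transcription factor ZNF808 as part of the Human TFome Collection. It is a bacterial shuttling plasmid rather than an expression vector. It replicates in E. coli from a high-copy ColE1/pUC-type origin and is selected with kanamycin through an aph(3')-Ia resistance gene. Upstream rrnB T1 and T2 terminators insulate the cloning region from read-through transcription. A T7 promoter sits just outside one recombination site, and no eukaryotic promoter is present.

The open reading frame, which the depositor notes was made by gene synthesis, lies between two attL-type recombination sites spanning roughly 2.7 kb of the 5.25 kb sequence. The automated annotation calls the first site attL3 and the second attL2; a pDONR221 entry clone would normally be expected to carry attL1 and attL2, so the attL3 label may be a close-match call. Likewise, the annotation does not label the insert as ZNF808. It tags the 5′ portion as a fragment of the related protein ZNF611 and a short internal stretch as a zinc-finger module, which probably reflects homology among KRAB zinc-finger family members rather than a different insert. The short lacI and lacZα fragments are backbone remnants.

The last nucleotide of the stop codon has been removed, so the coding sequence reads through the downstream recombination site. This allows LR Clonase transfer into destination vectors that add C-terminal tags or fusions. The typical use is moving ZNF808 into expression vectors of choice, for example for the transcription factor overexpression and cell fate engineering screens for which the collection was assembled.
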