Addgene plasmid #101470: pDONR221-ZNF808
Purpose: Donor Vector containing ZNF808 transcription factor, part of the Human TFome Collection
Depositing lab: George Church. Depositing organization: Harvard Medical School. Publication: A comprehensive library of human transcription factors for cell fate engineering. Ng AHM, Khoshakhlagh P, Rojo Arias JE, Pasquini G, Wang K, Swiersy A, Shipman SL, Appleton E, Kiaee K, Kohman RE, Vernet A, Dysart M, Leeper K, Saylor W, Huang JY, Graveline A, Taipale J, Hill DE, Vidal M, Melero-Martin JM, Busskamp V, Church GM. Nat Biotechnol. 2021 Apr;39(4):510-519. doi: 10.1038/s41587-020-0742-6. Epub 2020 Nov 30. PubMed 33257861.
Backbone
  Vector backbone: pDONR221
  Backbone manufacturer: Invitrogen
  Vector type: Gateway shuttling vector
Growth in bacteria
  Bacterial resistance: Kanamycin, 50 μg/mL
  Growth temperature: 37°C
  Growth strain: DH5alpha
  Copy number: High Copy
Gene/Insert
  Gene/Insert name: ZNF808 (alt name: Q8N4W9 (Uniprot ID))
  Species: H. sapiens (human)
  Mutation: Last nucleotide of stop codon removed to allow for Gateway C-terminal fusions
  Entrez Gene: ZNF808
  Cloning method: Gateway Cloning
  Sequencing primers: 5′ M13F(-21)
Terms and licenses: Academic/Nonprofit Terms; Industry Terms: Not Available to Industry
Depositor comments: Harvard generated by gene synthesis
How to cite: pDONR221-ZNF808 was a gift from George Church (Addgene plasmid # 101470 ; http://n2t.net/addgene:101470 ; RRID:Addgene_101470)
